>Addgene plasmid #103021 | pUDE714 | addgene full sequence | sequence record 198965 | Addgene NGS Result
TCTTTGAAAAGATAATGTATGATTATGCTTTCACTCATATTTATACAGAAACTTGATGTTTTCTTTCGAG
TATATACAAGGTGATTACATGTACGTTTGAAGTACAACTCTAGATTTTGTAGTGCCCTCTTGGGCTAGCG
GTAAAGGTGCGCATTTTTTCACACCCTACAATGTTCTGTTCAAAAGATTTTGGTCAAACGCTGTAGAAGT
GAAAGTTGGTGCGCATGTTTCGGCGTTCGAAACTTCTCCGCAGTGAAAGATAAATGATCAATTTCTACTG
TTGTAGATGCATCTTGGCTAGCAATGAACAGAGAATTTCTACTGTTGTAGATGTTTTTTATGTCTTATCG
TGACGCAGTCCCATGGGCCATTACAAACTCATGCAGACAGTCAGGGAATCCTAGCGACATGGAGGCCCAG
AATACCCTCCTTGACAGTCTTGACGTGCGCAGCTCAGGGGCATGATGTGACTGTCGCCCGTACATTTAGC
CCATACATCCCCATGTATAATCATTTGCATCCATACATTTTGATGGCCGCACGGCGCGAAGCAAAAATTA
CGGCTCCTCGCTGCAGACCTGCGAGCAGGGAAACGCTCCCCTCACAGACGCGTTGAATTGTCCCCACGCC
GCGCCCCTGTAGAGAAATATAAAAGGTTAGGATTTGCCACTGAGGTTCTTCTTTCATATACTTCCTTTTA
AAATCTTGCTAGGATACAGTTCTCACATCACATCCGAACATAAACAACCATGGGTAAGGAAAAGACTCAC
GTTTCGAGGCCGCGATTAAATTCCAACATGGATGCTGATTTATATGGGTATAAATGGGCTCGCGATAATG
TCGGGCAATCAGGTGCGACAATCTATCGATTGTATGGGAAGCCCGATGCGCCAGAGTTGTTTCTGAAACA
TGGCAAAGGTAGCGTTGCCAATGATGTTACAGATGAGATGGTCAGACTAAACTGGCTGACGGAATTTATG
CCTCTTCCGACCATCAAGCATTTTATCCGTACTCCTGATGATGCATGGTTACTCACCACTGCGATCCCCG
GCAAAACAGCATTCCAGGTATTAGAAGAATATCCTGATTCAGGTGAAAATATTGTTGATGCGCTGGCAGT
GTTCCTGCGCCGGTTGCATTCGATTCCTGTTTGTAATTGTCCTTTTAACAGCGATCGCGTATTTCGTCTC
GCTCAGGCGCAATCACGAATGAATAACGGTTTGGTTGATGCGAGTGATTTTGATGACGAGCGTAATGGCT
GGCCTGTTGAACAAGTCTGGAAAGAAATGCATAAGCTTTTGCCATTCTCACCGGATTCAGTCGTCACTCA
TGGTGATTTCTCACTTGATAACCTTATTTTTGACGAGGGGAAATTAATAGGTTGTATTGATGTTGGACGA
GTCGGAATCGCAGACCGATACCAGGATCTTGCCATCCTATGGAACTGCCTCGGTGAGTTTTCTCCTTCAT
TACAGAAACGGCTTTTTCAAAAATATGGTATTGATAATCCTGATATGAATAAATTGCAGTTTCATTTGAT
GCTCGATGAGTTTTTCTAATCAGTACTGACAATAAAAAGATTCTTGTTTTCAAGAACTTGTCATTTGTAT
AGTTTTTTTATATTGTAGTTGTTCTATTTTAATCAAATGTTAGCGTGATTTATATTTTTTTTCGCCTCGA
CATCATCTGCCCAGATGCGAAGTTAAGTGCGCAGAAAGTAATATCATGCGTCAATCGTATGTGAATGCTG
GTCGCTATACTGTATTCACGTAGACGGATAGGTATAGCCAGACATCAGCAGCATACTTCGGGAACCGTAG
GCGAGAGGCGGTTTGCGTATTGGGCGCTCTTCCGCTTCCTCGCTCACTGACTCGCTGCGCTCGGTCGTTC
GGCTGCGGCGAGCGGTATCAGCTCACTCAAAGGCGGTAATACGGTTATCCACAGAATCAGGGGATAACGC
AGGAAAGAACATGTGAGCAAAAGGCCAGCAAAAGGCCAGGAACCGTAAAAAGGCCGCGTTGCTGGCGTTT
TTCCATAGGCTCCGCCCCCCTGACGAGCATCACAAAAATCGACGCTCAAGTCAGAGGTGGCGAAACCCGA
CAGGACTATAAAGATACCAGGCGTTTCCCCCTGGAAGCTCCCTCGTGCGCTCTCCTGTTCCGACCCTGCC
GCTTACCGGATACCTGTCCGCCTTTCTCCCTTCGGGAAGCGTGGCGCTTTCTCATAGCTCACGCTGTAGG
TATCTCAGTTCGGTGTAGGTCGTTCGCTCCAAGCTGGGCTGTGTGCACGAACCCCCCGTTCAGCCCGACC
GCTGCGCCTTATCCGGTAACTATCGTCTTGAGTCCAACCCGGTAAGACACGACTTATCGCCACTGGCAGC
AGCCACTGGTAACAGGATTAGCAGAGCGAGGTATGTAGGCGGTGCTACAGAGTTCTTGAAGTGGTGGCCT
AACTACGGCTACACTAGAAGAACAGTATTTGGTATCTGCGCTCTGCTGAAGCCAGTTACCTTCGGAAAAA
GAGTTGGTAGCTCTTGATCCGGCAAACAAACCACCGCTGGTAGCGGTGGTTTTTTTGTTTGCAAGCAGCA
GATTACGCGCAGAAAAAAAGGATCTCAAGAAGATCCTTTGATCTTTTCTACGGGGTCTGACGCTCAGTGG
AACGAAAACTCACGTTAAGGGATTTTGGTCATGAGATTATCAAAAAGGATCTTCACCTAGATCCTTTTAA
ATTAAAAATGAAGTTTTAAATCAATCTAAAGTATATATGAGTAAACTTGGTCTGACAGTTACCAATGCTT
AATCAGTGAGGCACCTATCTCAGCGATCTGTCTATTTCGTTCATCCATAGTTGCCTGACTCCCCGTCGTG
TAGATAACTACGATACGGGAGGGCTTACCATCTGGCCCCAGTGCTGCAATGATACCGCGAGACCCACGCT
CACCGGCTCCAGATTTATCAGCAATAAACCAGCCAGCCGGAAGGGCCGAGCGCAGAAGTGGTCCTGCAAC
TTTATCCGCCTCCATCCAGTCTATTAATTGTTGCCGGGAAGCTAGAGTAAGTAGTTCGCCAGTTAATAGT
TTGCGCAACGTTGTTGCCATTGCTACAGGCATCGTGGTGTCACGCTCGTCGTTTGGTATGGCTTCATTCA
GCTCCGGTTCCCAACGATCAAGGCGAGTTACATGATCCCCCATGTTGTGCAAAAAAGCGGTTAGCTCCTT
CGGTCCTCCGATCGTTGTCAGAAGTAAGTTGGCCGCAGTGTTATCACTCATGGTTATGGCAGCACTGCAT
AATTCTCTTACTGTCATGCCATCCGTAAGATGCTTTTCTGTGACTGGTGAGTACTCAACCAAGTCATTCT
GAGAATAGTGTATGCGGCGACCGAGTTGCTCTTGCCCGGCGTCAATACGGGATAATACCGCGCCACATAG
CAGAACTTTAAAAGTGCTCATCATTGGAAAACGTTCTTCGGGGCGAAAACTCTCAAGGATCTTACCGCTG
TTGAGATCCAGTTCGATGTAACCCACTCGTGCACCCAACTGATCTTCAGCATCTTTTACTTTCACCAGCG
TTTCTGGGTGAGCAAAAACAGGAAGGCAAAATGCCGCAAAAAAGGGAATAAGGGCGACACGGAAATGTTG
AATACTCATACTCTTCCTTTTTCAATATTATTGAAGCATTTATCAGGGTTATTGTCTCATGAGCGGATAC
ATATTTGAATGTATTTAGAAAAATAAACAAATAGGGGTTCCGCGCAACTATATGTGAAGGCATGGCTATG
GCACGGCAGACATTCCGCCAGATCATCAATAGGCACCGCCCTCCACGCATTTAAGCATAAACACGCACTA
TGCCGTTCTTCTCATGTATATATATATACAGGCAACACGCAGATATAGGTGCGACGTGAACAGTGAGCTG
TATGTGCGCAGCTCGCGTTGCATTTTCGGAAGCGCTCGTTTTCGGAAACGCTTTGAAGTTCCTATTCCGA
AGTTCCTATTCTGTAGAAAGTATAGGAACCTCAGAGCGCTTTTGAAAACCAAAAGCGCTCTGAAGACGCA
CTTTCAAAAAACCAAAAACGCACCGGACTGTAACGAGCTACTAAAATATTGCGAATACCGCTTCCACAAA
CATTGCTCAAAAGTATCTCTTTGCTATATATCTCTGTGCTATATCCCTATATAACCTACCCATCCACCTT
TCGCTCCTTGAACTTGCATCTAAACTCGACCTCTACATTTTTTATGTTTATCTCTAGTATTACTCTTTAG
ACAAAAAAATTGTAGTAAGAACTATTCATAGAGTGAATCGAAAACAATACGAAAATGTAAACATTTCCTA
TACGTAGTATATAGAGACAAAATAGAAGAAACCGTTCATAATTTTCTGACCAATGAAGAATCATCAACGC
TATCACTTTCTGTTCACAAAGTATGCGCAATCCACATCGGTATAGAATATAATCGGGGATGCCTTTATCT
TGAAAAAATGCACCCGCAGCTTCGCTAGTAATCAGTAAACGCGGGAAGTGGAGTCAGGCTTTTTTTATGG
AAGAGAAAATAGACACCAAAGTAGCCTTCTTCTAACCTTAACGGACCTACAGTGCAAAAAGTTATCAAGA
GACTGCATTATAGAGCGCACAAAGGAGAAAAAAAGTAATCTAAGATGCTTTGTTAGAAAAATAGCGCTCT
CGGGATGCATTTTTGTAGAACAAAAAAGAAGTATAGATTCTTTGTTGGTAAAATAGCGCTCTCGCGTTGC
ATTTCTGTTCTGTAAAAATGCAGCTCAGATTCTTTGTTTGAAAAATTAGCGCTCTCGCGTTGCATTTTTG
TTTTACAAAAATGAAGCACAGATTCTTCGTTGGTAAAATAGCGCTTTCGCGTTGCATTTCTGTTCTGTAA
AAATGCAGCTCAGATTCTTTGTTTGAAAAATTAGCGCTCTCGCGTTGCATTTTTGTTCTACAAAATGAAG
CACAGATGCTTCGTTGGAGGGCGTGAACGCATCGCTATTCAGCTTGCTGCTACAGCGCAACTTATCTAGA
TTGTATCCCATCTGACCG
Features (pLannotate 1.2.2; 6 found; start..end, strand, type, name):
      1..269     +  promoter       SNR52 promoter: promoter for the S. cerevisiae small nucleolar RNA gene SNR52
    406..1762    +  gene           kanMX: yeast selectable marker conferring kanamycin resistance (Wach et al., 1994)
   2030..2618    -  rep_origin     ori: high-copy-number ColE1/pMB1/pBR322/pUC origin of replication
   2789..3649    -  CDS            AmpR: β-lactamase; bla; confers resistance to ampicillin, carbenicillin, and related antibiotics
   3650..3754    -  promoter       AmpR promoter: bla
   3825..4985    +  rep_origin     2μ ori: yeast 2μ plasmid origin of replication
