[The description below was written by a language model from this plasmid's Addgene catalogue record and pLannotate feature annotations shown in this document.]
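Description:
pUDE714 is a 5,058 bp yeast–E. coli shuttle plasmid for CRISPR genome editing in Saccharomyces cerevisiae, built by Gibson cloning of a short crRNA insert into the pUD628 backbone. In bacteria it is maintained at high copy from a ColE1/pUC-type origin and selected through the β-lactamase gene (AmpR) driven by its native bla promoter. In yeast it replicates episomally at multiple copies from the 2μ origin and is selected with G418 through the kanMX marker cassette. Because kanMX is a dominant drug marker, selection does not depend on an auxotrophy in the host strain.

The payload is crHIS4-4.S, a Cpf1 (Cas12a) programming crRNA whose spacer targets the S. cerevisiae HIS4 gene (YCL030C), which encodes a histidine biosynthesis enzyme. Expression is driven by the SNR52 promoter, the RNA polymerase III promoter of a small nucleolar RNA gene, which is widely used in yeast to produce guide RNAs without the capping and polyadenylation typical of Pol II transcripts. The crRNA itself and any terminator following it lie in the short interval between the SNR52 promoter and kanMX, and they are not annotated separately in the feature table.

The plasmid carries no annotated nuclease coding sequence, so it is evidently intended for strains that supply Cpf1 separately. The associated work concerns FnCpf1 as an editing tool for S. cerevisiae. In such a strain, the crRNA directs cleavage at HIS4, giving a way to introduce edits at this locus and to assess how efficiently Cpf1 edits it.
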