Addgene plasmid #103021: pUDE714
Purpose: expression of a Cpf1 programming crRNA targetting HIS4 (crHIS4-4.S)
Depositing lab: Jean-Marc Daran. Depositing organization: Delft University of Technology. Publication: FnCpf1: a novel and efficient genome editing tool for Saccharomyces cerevisiae. Swiat MA, Dashko S, den Ridder M, Wijsman M, van der Oost J, Daran JM, Daran-Lapujade P. Nucleic Acids Res. 2017 Dec 1;45(21):12585-12598. doi: 10.1093/nar/gkx1007. PubMed 29106617.
Backbone
  Vector backbone: pUD628
  Backbone manufacturer: Świat M... Daran-Lapujade PAS FnCpf1, a novel and efficient genome editing tool for Saccharomyces cerevisiae. NAR
  Backbone size w/o insert (bp): 4995
  Total vector size (bp): 5058
  Vector type: Yeast Expression, CRISPR
  Selectable markers: Neomycin (select with G418)
Growth in bacteria
  Bacterial resistance: Ampicillin, 100 μg/mL
  Growth temperature: 37°C
  Growth strain: DH5alpha
  Copy number: High Copy
Gene/Insert
  Gene/Insert name: crHIS4-4.S
  gRNA/shRNA sequence: GCATCTTGGCTAGCAATGAACAGAG
  Species: S. cerevisiae (budding yeast)
  GenBank ID: NM_001178675
  Entrez Gene: HIS4 (a.k.a. YCL030C)
  Promoter: SNR52
  Cloning method: Gibson Cloning
  Sequencing primers: 5′ CATCTTGGCTAGCAATGAACAG
Terms and licenses: Academic/Nonprofit Terms; Industry Terms: Not Available to Industry
How to cite: pUDE714 was a gift from Jean-Marc Daran (Addgene plasmid # 103021 ; http://n2t.net/addgene:103021 ; RRID:Addgene_103021)
