>Addgene plasmid #103021 | pUDE714 | depositor partial sequence | sequence record 195125 | DR-crHIS4-4-DR
CAATTTCTACTGTTGTAGATGCATCTTGGCTAGCAATGAACAGAGAATTTCTACTGTTGTAGATG
